Addgene plasmid #212068: 5'-3xFLAG Msl1-exon minimal CMV pCDNA5
Purpose: LR vector for integration of Msl1-exon into N2a FRT rtTA3 expression cells
Depositing lab: Benjamin Blencowe. Depositing organization: University of Toronto. Publication: Systematic analysis of alternative exon-dependent interactome remodeling reveals multitasking functions of gene regulatory factors. Roth JF, Braunschweig U, Wu M, Li JD, Lin ZY, Larsen B, Weatheritt RJ, Gingras AC, Blencowe BJ. Mol Cell. 2023 Dec 7;83(23):4222-4238.e10. doi: 10.1016/j.molcel.2023.10.034. PubMed 38065061.
Backbone
  Vector backbone: 5'-3xFLAG minimal CMV pCDNA5
  Vector type: Mammalian Expression
Growth in bacteria
  Bacterial resistance: Ampicillin, 100 μg/mL
  Growth temperature: 37°C
  Growth strain: DH5alpha
  Copy number: High Copy
Gene/Insert
  Gene/Insert name: Msl1-exon (alt name: NP_001348860.1)
  Species: M. musculus (mouse)
  Entrez Gene: Msl1 (a.k.a. Msl-1, AA682082, 2810017F12Rik, 4121402D02Rik, 4930463F05Rik)
  Cloning method: Gateway Cloning
Terms and licenses: Academic/Nonprofit Terms; Industry Terms: Not Available to Industry
How to cite: 5'-3xFLAG Msl1-exon minimal CMV pCDNA5 was a gift from Benjamin Blencowe (Addgene plasmid # 212068 ; http://n2t.net/addgene:212068 ; RRID:Addgene_212068)
