[The description below was written by a language model from this plasmid's Addgene catalogue record and pLannotate feature annotations shown in this document.]
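Description:
5'-3xFLAG Msl1-exon minimal CMV pCDNA5 is a mammalian expression plasmid built on a pcDNA5-type Flp-recombination backbone and produced by Gateway cloning. It is designed for site-specific integration of a tagged mouse Msl1 coding sequence into N2a cells that carry an FRT landing site and express the rtTA3 transactivator. In bacteria it replicates from a high-copy ColE1/pUC-type origin and is selected with ampicillin through the β-lactamase gene. A partial f1 origin and remnants of lac regulatory sequences are also annotated in the backbone.

The expression cassette is driven by a tetracycline-responsive promoter. The annotation picks up repeated tet operator matches followed by a TRE-type minimal promoter fragment, consistent with the "minimal CMV" in the name, so transcription should depend on rtTA3 and doxycycline in the host line. Downstream lies an N-terminal FLAG epitope (3xFLAG according to the name, although only one FLAG unit is annotated). This is followed by attB1, the Msl1 open reading frame of about 1.8 kb, attB2 and a bGH polyadenylation signal. "Msl1-exon" denotes a specific isoform, but the record does not spell out whether the alternative exon is included or skipped. MSL1 is a component of the histone acetyltransferase complex responsible for H4K16 acetylation.

An FRT site sits immediately upstream of a hygromycin resistance gene that has an SV40 poly(A) signal; only a small fragment of the SV40 promoter is annotated nearby. In this standard arrangement, Flp-mediated recombination places the gene behind a promoter at the genomic FRT locus, so hygromycin resistance reports correct single-copy integration. The resulting inducible, FLAG-tagged lines suit comparison of isoform-dependent protein interactions.
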