Features (pLannotate 1.2.2; 24 found; start..end, strand, type, name):
    434..559     +  CDS            ble (fragment): BLE_KLEPN - Experimental evidence at protein level: Swiss-Prot protein existence level 1. Binding protein with a strong affinity to the bleomycin family of antibiotics. Binds to CL990; an antimitotic-antibiotic compound. From Klebsiella pneumoniae.
    554..675     +  polyA_signal   SV40 poly(A) signal: SV40 polyadenylation signal
    748..764     -  protein_bind   lac operator: The lac repressor binds to the lac operator to inhibit transcription in E. coli. This inhibition can be relieved by adding lactose or isopropyl-β-D-thiogalactopyranoside (IPTG). lac repressor encoded by lacI
    772..802     -  promoter       lac promoter: promoter for the E. coli lac operon
    817..838     -  protein_bind   CAP binding site: CAP binding activates transcription in the presence of cAMP. E. coli catabolite activator protein
    851..943     -  CDS            lacI (fragment): lac repressor; lacI; The lac repressor binds to the lac operator to inhibit transcription in E. coli. This inhibition can be relieved by adding lactose or isopropyl-β-D-thiogalactopyranoside (IPTG).
   1126..1714    -  rep_origin     ori: high-copy-number ColE1/pMB1/pBR322/pUC origin of replication
   1885..2745    -  CDS            AmpR: β-lactamase; bla; confers resistance to ampicillin, carbenicillin, and related antibiotics
   2746..2850    -  promoter       AmpR promoter: bla
   2909..2961    -  misc_feature   bom (fragment): basis of mobility region from pBR322
   3142..3162    +  promoter       tight TRE promoter (fragment): Tet-responsive promoter PTight, consisting of seven tet operator sequences followed by the minimal CMV promoter
   3179..3199    +  promoter       tight TRE promoter (fragment): Tet-responsive promoter PTight, consisting of seven tet operator sequences followed by the minimal CMV promoter
   3216..3236    +  promoter       tight TRE promoter (fragment): Tet-responsive promoter PTight, consisting of seven tet operator sequences followed by the minimal CMV promoter
   3253..3273    +  promoter       tight TRE promoter (fragment): Tet-responsive promoter PTight, consisting of seven tet operator sequences followed by the minimal CMV promoter
   3281..3326    +  promoter       TRE3GV promoter (fragment): 3rd-generation Tet-responsive promoter that can be activated by binding of Tet-On® 3G, optimized for retroviral and lentiviral vectors
   3470..3493    +  CDS            FLAG: FLAG® epitope tag, followed by an enterokinase cleavage site
   3495..3512    +  protein_bind   attB1 (fragment): mutant version of attB; core recombination site for the Gateway® BP reaction BP Clonase™
   3521..5317    +  CDS            Msl1: MSL1_MOUSE - Also known as Msl1l1. Experimental evidence at protein level: Swiss-Prot protein existence level 1. Component of histone acetyltransferase complex responsible for the majority of histone H4 acetylation at 'Lys-16' (H4K16ac) which is implicated in the formation of higher-order chromatin structure (PubMed:24913909). Greatly enhances MSL2 E3 ubiquitin ligase activity, promoting monoubiquitination of histone H2B at 'Lys-35' (H2BK34Ub) (By similarity). This modification in turn stimulates histone H3 methylation at 'Lys-5' (H3K4me) and 'Lys-80' (H3K79me) and leads to gene activation, in
   5322..5346    -  protein_bind   attB2: mutant version of attB; recombination site for the Gateway® BP reaction BP Clonase™
   5394..5618    +  polyA_signal   bGH poly(A) signal: bovine growth hormone polyadenylation signal
   5622..5643    +  promoter       SV40 promoter (fragment): SV40 enhancer and early promoter
   5664..5897    +  rep_origin     f1 ori (fragment) (sequence partly withheld): f1 bacteriophage origin of replication; arrow indicates direction of (+) strand synthesis
   5902..5949    +  protein_bind   FRT: FLP-mediated recombination occurs in the 8-bp core sequence TCTAGAAA (Turan and Bode, 2011). FLP recombinase from the Saccharomyces cerevisiae 2μ plasmid
   5957..424     +  CDS            HygR (across the origin): hygromycin B phosphotransferase confers resistance to hygromycin
>Addgene plasmid #212068 | 5'-3xFLAG Msl1-exon minimal CMV pCDNA5 | addgene full sequence | sequence record 420992 | Addgene NGS Result
CAACAATGTCCTGACGGACAATGGCCGCATAACAGCGGTCATTGACTGGAGCGAGGCGATGTTCGGGGAT
TCCCAATACGAGGTCGCCAACATCTTCTTCTGGAGGCCGTGGTTGGCTTGTATGGAGCAGCAGACGCGCT
ACTTCGAGCGGAGGCATCCGGAGCTTGCAGGATCGCCGCGGCTCCGGGCGTATATGCTCCGCATTGGTCT
TGACCAACTCTATCAGAGCTTGGTTGACGGCAATTTCGATGATGCAGCTTGGGCGCAGGGTCGATGCGAC
GCAATCGTCCGATCCGGAGCCGGGACTGTCGGGCGTACACAAATCGCCCGCAGAAGCGCGGCCGTCTGGA
CCGATGGCTGTGTAGAAGTACTCGCCGATAGTGGAAACCGACGCCCCAGCACTCGTCCGAGGGCAAAGGA
ATAGCACGTACTACGAGATTTCGATTCCACCGCCGCCTTCTATGAAAGGTTGGGCTTCGGAATCGTTTTC
CGGGACGCCGGCTGGATGATCCTCCAGCGCGGGGATCTCATGCTGGAGTTCTTCGCCCACCCCAACTTGT
TTATTGCAGCTTATAATGGTTACAAATAAAGCAATAGCATCACAAATTTCACAAATAAAGCATTTTTTTC
ACTGCATTCTAGTTGTGGTTTGTCCAAACTCATCAATGTATCTTATCATGTCTGTATACCGTCGACCTCT
AGCTAGAGCTTGGCGTAATCATGGTCATAGCTGTTTCCTGTGTGAAATTGTTATCCGCTCACAATTCCAC
ACAACATACGAGCCGGAAGCATAAAGTGTAAAGCCTGGGGTGCCTAATGAGTGAGCTAACTCACATTAAT
TGCGTTGCGCTCACTGCCCGCTTTCCAGTCGGGAAACCTGTCGTGCCAGCTGCATTAATGAATCGGCCAA
CGCGCGGGGAGAGGCGGTTTGCGTATTGGGCGCTCTTCCGCTTCCTCGCTCACTGACTCGCTGCGCTCGG
TCGTTCGGCTGCGGCGAGCGGTATCAGCTCACTCAAAGGCGGTAATACGGTTATCCACAGAATCAGGGGA
TAACGCAGGAAAGAACATGTGAGCAAAAGGCCAGCAAAAGGCCAGGAACCGTAAAAAGGCCGCGTTGCTG
GCGTTTTTCCATAGGCTCCGCCCCCCTGACGAGCATCACAAAAATCGACGCTCAAGTCAGAGGTGGCGAA
ACCCGACAGGACTATAAAGATACCAGGCGTTTCCCCCTGGAAGCTCCCTCGTGCGCTCTCCTGTTCCGAC
CCTGCCGCTTACCGGATACCTGTCCGCCTTTCTCCCTTCGGGAAGCGTGGCGCTTTCTCATAGCTCACGC
TGTAGGTATCTCAGTTCGGTGTAGGTCGTTCGCTCCAAGCTGGGCTGTGTGCACGAACCCCCCGTTCAGC
CCGACCGCTGCGCCTTATCCGGTAACTATCGTCTTGAGTCCAACCCGGTAAGACACGACTTATCGCCACT
GGCAGCAGCCACTGGTAACAGGATTAGCAGAGCGAGGTATGTAGGCGGTGCTACAGAGTTCTTGAAGTGG
TGGCCTAACTACGGCTACACTAGAAGAACAGTATTTGGTATCTGCGCTCTGCTGAAGCCAGTTACCTTCG
GAAAAAGAGTTGGTAGCTCTTGATCCGGCAAACAAACCACCGCTGGTAGCGGTGGTTTTTTTGTTTGCAA
GCAGCAGATTACGCGCAGAAAAAAAGGATCTCAAGAAGATCCTTTGATCTTTTCTACGGGGTCTGACGCT
CAGTGGAACGAAAACTCACGTTAAGGGATTTTGGTCATGAGATTATCAAAAAGGATCTTCACCTAGATCC
TTTTAAATTAAAAATGAAGTTTTAAATCAATCTAAAGTATATATGAGTAAACTTGGTCTGACAGTTACCA
ATGCTTAATCAGTGAGGCACCTATCTCAGCGATCTGTCTATTTCGTTCATCCATAGTTGCCTGACTCCCC
GTCGTGTAGATAACTACGATACGGGAGGGCTTACCATCTGGCCCCAGTGCTGCAATGATACCGCGAGACC
CACGCTCACCGGCTCCAGATTTATCAGCAATAAACCAGCCAGCCGGAAGGGCCGAGCGCAGAAGTGGTCC
TGCAACTTTATCCGCCTCCATCCAGTCTATTAATTGTTGCCGGGAAGCTAGAGTAAGTAGTTCGCCAGTT
AATAGTTTGCGCAACGTTGTTGCCATTGCTACAGGCATCGTGGTGTCACGCTCGTCGTTTGGTATGGCTT
CATTCAGCTCCGGTTCCCAACGATCAAGGCGAGTTACATGATCCCCCATGTTGTGCAAAAAAGCGGTTAG
CTCCTTCGGTCCTCCGATCGTTGTCAGAAGTAAGTTGGCCGCAGTGTTATCACTCATGGTTATGGCAGCA
CTGCATAATTCTCTTACTGTCATGCCATCCGTAAGATGCTTTTCTGTGACTGGTGAGTACTCAACCAAGT
CATTCTGAGAATAGTGTATGCGGCGACCGAGTTGCTCTTGCCCGGCGTCAATACGGGATAATACCGCGCC
ACATAGCAGAACTTTAAAAGTGCTCATCATTGGAAAACGTTCTTCGGGGCGAAAACTCTCAAGGATCTTA
CCGCTGTTGAGATCCAGTTCGATGTAACCCACTCGTGCACCCAACTGATCTTCAGCATCTTTTACTTTCA
CCAGCGTTTCTGGGTGAGCAAAAACAGGAAGGCAAAATGCCGCAAAAAAGGGAATAAGGGCGACACGGAA
ATGTTGAATACTCATACTCTTCCTTTTTCAATATTATTGAAGCATTTATCAGGGTTATTGTCTCATGAGC
GGATACATATTTGAATGTATTTAGAAAAATAAACAAATAGGGGTTCCGCGCACATTTCCCCGAAAAGTGC
CACCTGACGTCGACGGATCGGGAGATCTCCCGATCCCCTATGGTGCACTCTCAGTACAATCTGCTCTGAT
GCCGCATAGTTAAGCCAGTATCTGCTCCCTGCTTGTGTGTTGGAGGTCGCTGAGTAGTGCGCGAGCAAAA
TTTAAGCTACAACAAGGCAAGGCTTGACCGACAATTGCATGAAGAATCTGCTTAGGGTTAGGCGTTTTGC
GCTGCTTCGCGATGTACGGGCCAGATATACGCGTCTCGAGGGATCCAAGCTGGCCGCACGTCTCCCTATC
AGTGATAGAGAAGTCGACACGTCTCGAGCTCCCTATCAGTGATAGAGAAGGTACGTCTAGAACGTCTCCC
TATCAGTGATAGAGAAGTCGACACGTCTCGAGCTCCCTATCAGTGATAGAGAAGGTACCCCCTATATAAG
CAGAGCTCGTTTAGTGAACCGTCAGATCGCCTGGAGACGCCATCCACGCTGTTTTGACCTCCATAGAAGA
CACCGGGACCGATCCAGCCTCCGCGGAGGCTGGATCCTCTAGCGTTTAAACTTAAGCTTCCACCATGGAC
TACAAAGACCATGACGGTGATACATATGATCATGACATCGATTACAAGGATGACGATGACAAGACAAGTT
TGTACAAAAAAGTTGGCACCACCATGAGATCCGCAGTGTTCAAGGCGGCCGCGGCCCCTGCCGGCGGCAA
CCCCGAGCAGCGACTGGACTACGAGCGGGCTGCGGCGCTGGGCGGGCCCGAGGACGAGTCCGGGGCGGCC
GAAGCCCATTTCCTCCCCCGGCATCGTAAGCTCAAGGAGCCGGGGCCCCCGCTGGCCTCTTCCCAGGGCG
GGAGCCCCTCGCCCTCTCCAGCCGGCTGCGGCGGCGGCAAGGGCCGGGGCTTGTTACTCCCAGCCGGGGC
GGCCCCCGGGCAGCAGGAAGAGAGCTGGGGCGGTTCGGTGCCCTTGCCCTGTCCGCCCCCAGCTACTAAA
CAAGCCGGCATCGGCGGGGAGCCAGTCGCAGCCGGCGCTGGCTGCAGCCCCCGGCCCAAGTATCAGGCGG
TGCTGCCCATTCAGACGGGCTCTATCGTGGTGGCGGCGGCCAAAGAGCCTACGCCCTGGGCTGGGGACAA
GGGTGGGGCGGCTCCCCCAGCTGCCACCGCCTCGGACCCGGCGGGACCCCCACCACTACCTCTGCCCGGG
CCACCACCCCTCGCGCCCACCGCCACTGCTGGGACCCTGGCGGCCAGTGAGGGCAGATGGAAGAGTATAA
GGAAGAGCCCTCTCGGGGGTGGCGGCGGCTCGGGAGCCTCCAGTCAGGCCGCCTGCCTCAAACAGATCCT
TCTGCTGCAATTGGACCTCATCGAACAGCAGCAGCAGCAGTTGCAGGCCAAGGAGAAGGAGATAGAGGAG
CTGAAGTCCGAGAGAGATACGCTCCTTGCTCGGATTGAACGTATGGAAAGGCGGATGCAGCTGGTGAAGA
GGGATAACGAGAAGGAAAGGCACAAGCTGCTCCAGGGCTATGAACCTGAAGAGAGAGAGGAAGCAGAGTT
GTCTGAGAAAATTAAATTGGAGCGCCAGCCGGAGCTTTGCGAGACCTCCCAGGCTCTGCCTTCCAAGCCT
TTCTCATGTGGCCGGAGTGGAAAGGGACACAAAAGGAAAACCCCATTTGGAAATACAGAAAGAAAGACTC
CTGTTAAAAAGCTGGCTCCTGAATTTTCAAAAGTCAAAACAAAAACTCCTAAGCACTCTCCCATTAAAGA
GGAACCCTGTGGTTCCATATCAGAAACTGTTTGTAAACGTGAATTGAGGAGCCAAGAAACCCCAGAAAAG
CCCCGGTCTTCAGTGGATACCCCACCAAGACTCTCGACTCCCCAAAAGGGACCCAGCACCCACCCCAAGG
AGAAAGCCTTCTCAAGTGAGATGGAAGATTTGCCGTACCTTTCCACCACAGAAATGTATTTGTGTCGTTG
GCACCAGCCTCCCCCATCACCGTTACCATTACGGGAATCCTCTCCAAAGAAGGAGGAGACTGTAGCAATT
CCTTCTTGGAGGGACCACTCAGTAGAGCCTCTAAGGGACCCAAATCCTTCAGACATTTTGGAGAACCTGG
ATGACAGTGTATTTTCAAAGAGGCATGCAAAACTGGAGCTAGACGAGAAGAGGAGAAAACGATGGGATAT
TCAGAGGATCAGGGAACAAAGAATTTTACAGCGACTGCAGCTCAGAATGTATAAAAAGAAAGGAATTCAG
GAATCTGAGCCTGAGGTTACCTCATTTTTCCCTGAGCCAGATGATGTTGAAAGTTTGCTGATTACCCCCT
TCTTGCCTGTTGTAGCATTTGGACGGCCATTGCCAAAATTAGCTCCACAGAACTTTGAACTACCCTGGTT
GGATGAGCGAAGCCGTTGCAGGTTGGAGATCCAGAAGAAGCACACACCTCACCGGACCTGTAGGAAGTAG
TACCCAACTTTCTTGTACAAAGTGGTCTGACTCGAGTCTAGAGGGCCCGTTTAAACCCGCTGATCAGCCT
CGACTGTGCCTTCTAGTTGCCAGCCATCTGTTGTTTGCCCCTCCCCCGTGCCTTCCTTGACCCTGGAAGG
TGCCACTCCCACTGTCCTTTCCTAATAAAATGAGGAAATTGCATCGCATTGTCTGAGTAGGTGTCATTCT
ATTCTGGGGGGTGGGGTGGGGCAGGACAGCAAGGGGGAGGATTGGGAAGACAATAGCAGGCATGCTGGGG
ATGCGGTGGGCTCTATGGCTTCTGAGGCGGAAAGAACCAGCTGGGGCTCTAGGGGGTATCCCC
[124 nt withheld, positions 5664-5787]
C
[91 nt withheld, positions 5789-5879]
AGGGTGATGGTTCACGTACCTAGAAGTTCCTATTCCGAAGTTCCTATTCTCTAGAAAGTATAGGAACTTC
CTTGGCCAAAAAGCCTGAACTCACCGCGACGTCTGTCGAGAAGTTTCTGATCGAAAAGTTCGACAGCGTC
TCCGACCTGATGCAGCTCTCGGAGGGCGAAGAATCTCGTGCTTTCAGCTTCGATGTAGGAGGGCGTGGAT
ATGTCCTGCGGGTAAATAGCTGCGCCGATGGTTTCTACAAAGATCGTTATGTTTATCGGCACTTTGCATC
GGCCGCGCTCCCGATTCCGGAAGTGCTTGACATTGGGGAGTTCAGCGAGAGCCTGACCTATTGCATCTCC
CGCCGTGCACAGGGTGTCACGTTGCAAGACCTGCCTGAAACCGAACTGCCCGCTGTTCTGCAGCCGGTCG
CGGAGGCCATGGATGCGATCGCTGCGGCCGATCTTAGCCAGACGAGCGGGTTCGGCCCATTCGGACCGCA
AGGAATCGGTCAATACACTACATGGCGTGATTTCATATGCGCGATTGCTGATCCCCATGTGTATCACTGG
CAAACTGTGATGGACGACACCGTCAGTGCGTCCGTCGCGCAGGCTCTCGATGAGCTGATGCTTTGGGCCG
AGGACTGCCCCGAAGTCCGGCACCTCGTGCACGCGGATTTCGGCTC
